Addgene plasmid #191101: pLenti-NRCH-PE2-BSD
Purpose: Lentiviral expression plasmid of NRCH-PE prime editor with P2A-BSD marker
Depositing lab: Hyongbum Kim. Depositing organization: Yonsei University Health System. Publication: Prediction of efficiencies for diverse prime editing systems in multiple cell types. Yu G, Kim HK, Park J, Kwak H, Cheong Y, Kim D, Kim J, Kim J, Kim HH. Cell. 2023 Apr 21:S0092-8674(23)00331-8. doi: 10.1016/j.cell.2023.03.034. PubMed 37119812.
Backbone
  Vector backbone: pLenti-PE2-BSD
  Backbone manufacturer: Hyongbum Kim
  Backbone size w/o insert (bp): 8228
  Total vector size (bp): 15008
  Vector type: Mammalian Expression, Lentiviral, CRISPR
  Selectable markers: Blasticidin
Growth in bacteria
  Bacterial resistance: Ampicillin, 100 μg/mL
  Growth temperature: 37°C
  Growth strain: NEB Stable
  Copy number: High Copy
Gene/Insert
  Gene/Insert name: NRCH-PE2-BSD
  Species: Synthetic
  Insert size (bp): 6780
  Promoter: EF-1a
  Tag / fusion protein: SV40 NLS
  Cloning method: Gibson Cloning
  Sequencing primers: 5′ GGGAATTGGCTCCGGTGCC; 3′ agcagcgtatccacatagcg
Terms and licenses: Academic/Nonprofit Terms; Industry Terms: Not Available to Industry
How to cite: pLenti-NRCH-PE2-BSD was a gift from Hyongbum Kim (Addgene plasmid # 191101 ; http://n2t.net/addgene:191101 ; RRID:Addgene_191101)
