[The description below was written by a language model from this plasmid's Addgene catalogue record and pLannotate feature annotations shown in this document.]
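Description:
pLenti-NRCH-PE2-BSD is a lentiviral mammalian expression plasmid of about 15 kb that delivers a prime editor built on the NRCH PAM variant of SpCas9, derived from the pLenti-PE2-BSD backbone by Gibson assembly. It is maintained in E. coli through a high-copy ColE1/pUC-type origin with ampicillin resistance (AmpR). The backbone also carries an f1 origin and an SV40 promoter/origin plus EM7-driven bleomycin/Zeocin resistance cassette, which lies outside the packaged viral region.

The transfer cassette follows a third-generation layout. A CMV enhancer/promoter is fused to a truncated HIV-1 5' LTR to drive genomic RNA production in packaging cells. It is followed by the Ψ packaging signal with a partial gag sequence, the Rev response element for nuclear export, and the cPPT/CTS. Internally, an EF-1α core promoter drives a single synthetic open reading frame of roughly 6.8 kb. This comprises the S. pyogenes Cas9-derived domain joined to a Moloney murine leukemia virus gag-pol fragment, which corresponds to the reverse transcriptase of the PE2 architecture. The fusion carries SV40 nuclear localization signals and, according to the record, is linked by a P2A self-cleaving peptide to blasticidin S deaminase, so editor and marker come from one transcript. The feature table annotates the nuclease domain only as generic Cas9 and does not list the NRCH or nickase substitutions. A WPRE enhances transcript expression upstream of the truncated 3' LTR, which is followed by a bGH polyadenylation signal.

The construct is intended for producing lentivirus to generate blasticidin-selected cells that stably express the NRCH prime editor. The associated publication concerns predicting efficiencies of diverse prime editing systems across cell types. No pegRNA cassette is annotated, so the guide must be supplied separately.
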