Features (pLannotate 1.2.2; 35 found; start..end, strand, type, name):
    119..299     +  LTR            5' LTR (truncated): truncated 5' long terminal repeat (LTR) from HIV-1
    331..555     +  polyA_signal   bGH poly(A) signal: bovine growth hormone polyadenylation signal
    559..580     +  promoter       SV40 promoter (fragment): SV40 enhancer and early promoter
    601..1029    +  rep_origin     f1 ori (sequence partly withheld): f1 bacteriophage origin of replication; arrow indicates direction of (+) strand synthesis
   1056..1127    +  promoter       SV40 promoter (fragment): SV40 enhancer and early promoter
   1128..1199    +  promoter       SV40 promoter (fragment): SV40 enhancer and early promoter
   1203..1337    +  rep_origin     SV40 ori: SV40 origin of replication
   1399..1446    +  promoter       EM7 promoter: synthetic bacterial promoter&nbsp
   1465..1839    +  CDS            BleoR: antibiotic-binding protein; Sh ble from Streptoalloteichus hindustanus; confers resistance to bleomycin, phleomycin, and Zeocin™
   1849..1974    +  CDS            ble (fragment): BLE_KLEPN - Experimental evidence at protein level: Swiss-Prot protein existence level 1. Binding protein with a strong affinity to the bleomycin family of antibiotics. Binds to CL990; an antimitotic-antibiotic compound. From Klebsiella pneumoniae.
   1969..2090    +  polyA_signal   SV40 poly(A) signal: SV40 polyadenylation signal
   2161..2183    -  protein_bind   lac operator (fragment): The lac repressor binds to the lac operator to inhibit transcription in E. coli. This inhibition can be relieved by adding lactose or isopropyl-β-D-thiogalactopyranoside (IPTG). lac repressor encoded by lacI
   2187..2217    -  promoter       lac promoter: promoter for the E. coli lac operon
   2232..2253    -  protein_bind   CAP binding site: CAP binding activates transcription in the presence of cAMP. E. coli catabolite activator protein
   2266..2358    -  CDS            lacI (fragment): lac repressor; lacI; The lac repressor binds to the lac operator to inhibit transcription in E. coli. This inhibition can be relieved by adding lactose or isopropyl-β-D-thiogalactopyranoside (IPTG).
   2541..3129    -  rep_origin     ori: high-copy-number ColE1/pMB1/pBR322/pUC origin of replication
   3300..4160    -  CDS            AmpR: β-lactamase; bla; confers resistance to ampicillin, carbenicillin, and related antibiotics
   4161..4265    -  promoter       AmpR promoter: bla
   4324..4376    -  misc_feature   bom (fragment): basis of mobility region from pBR322
   4531..4910    +  enhancer       CMV enhancer: human cytomegalovirus immediate early enhancer
   4911..5110    +  promoter       CMV promoter: human cytomegalovirus (CMV) immediate early promoter
   5128..5308    +  LTR            5' LTR (truncated): truncated 5' long terminal repeat (LTR) from HIV-1
   5355..5480    +  misc_feature   HIV-1 Ψ: packaging signal of human immunodeficiency virus type 1
   5464..5827    +  CDS            HIV-1 gag (fragment): gag protein from human immunodeficiency virus 1; gag
   5973..6206    +  misc_feature   RRE: The Rev response element (RRE) of HIV-1 allows for Rev-dependent mRNA export from the nucleus to the cytoplasm.
   6583..6683    +  CDS            Rev (fragment): human immunodeficiency virus 1 (HIV-1) Rev protein; rev; enhances nuclear export of unspliced and incompletely spliced viral mRNAs
   6733..6850    +  misc_feature   cPPT/CTS: central polypurine tract and central termination sequence of HIV-1
   6899..6917    +  CDS            small t antigen (fragment): SV40 (simian virus 40) small t antigen
   6943..7154    +  promoter       EF-1α core promoter: core promoter for human elongation factor EF-1α
   7226..11326   +  CDS            Cas9: Cas9 (Csn1) endonuclease from the Streptococcus pyogenes Type II CRISPR/Cas system generates RNA-guided double strand breaks in DNA
  11426..13457   +  CDS            gag-pol (fragment): Moloney murine leukemia virus Gag-Pol polyprotein; gag-pol; contains a read-through stop codon
  13610..14008   +  CDS            BSD: blasticidin S deaminase; Aspergillus terreus BSD; confers resistance to blasticidin
  14009..14030   +  misc_feature   MCS (fragment): pBluescript multiple cloning site
  14033..14621   +  misc_feature   WPRE: woodchuck hepatitis virus posttranscriptional regulatory element
  14558..112     +  CDS            nef (fragment) (across the origin): NEF_HV1H2 - Experimental evidence at protein level: Swiss-Prot protein existence level 1. Extracellular Nef protein targets CD4(+) T-lymphocytes for apoptosis by interacting with CXCR4 surface receptors. From Human immunodeficiency virus type 1 group M subtype B (isolate HXB2) (HIV-1).
>Addgene plasmid #191101 | pLenti-NRCH-PE2-BSD | addgene full sequence | sequence record 373447 | Addgene NGS Result
GTTACACCCTGTGAGCCTGCATGGGATGGATGACCCGGAGAGAGAAGTATTAGAGTGGAGGTTTGACAGC
CGCCTAGCATTTCATCACATGGCCCGAGAGCTGCATCCGGACTGTACTGGGTCTCTCTGGTTAGACCAGA
TCTGAGCCTGGGAGCTCTCTGGCTAACTAGGGAACCCACTGCTTAAGCCTCAATAAAGCTTGCCTTGAGT
GCTTCAAGTAGTGTGTGCCCGTCTGTTGTGTGACTCTGGTAACTAGAGATCCCTCAGACCCTTTTAGTCA
GTGTGGAAAATCTCTAGCAGGGCCCGTTTAAACCCGCTGATCAGCCTCGACTGTGCCTTCTAGTTGCCAG
CCATCTGTTGTTTGCCCCTCCCCCGTGCCTTCCTTGACCCTGGAAGGTGCCACTCCCACTGTCCTTTCCT
AATAAAATGAGGAAATTGCATCGCATTGTCTGAGTAGGTGTCATTCTATTCTGGGGGGTGGGGTGGGGCA
GGACAGCAAGGGGGAGGATTGGGAAGACAATAGCAGGCATGCTGGGGATGCGGTGGGCTCTATGGCTTCT
GAGGCGGAAAGAACCAGCTGGGGCTCTAGGGGGTATCCCC
[124 nt withheld, positions 601-724]
C
[91 nt withheld, positions 726-816]
A
[49 nt withheld, positions 818-866]
CCTTTGACGTTGGAGTCCACGTTCTTT
[37 nt withheld, positions 894-930]
ACCCTATCTCGGTCTATTCTTTTGATTTATAAGGGATTTTGCCGATTTCGGCCTATTGGTTAAAAAATGA
GCTGATTTAACAAAAATTTAACGCGAATTAATTCTGTGGAATGTGTGTCAGTTAGGGTGTGGAAAGTCCC
CAGGCTCCCCAGCAGGCAGAAGTATGCAAAGCATGCATCTCAATTAGTCAGCAACCAGGTGTGGAAAGTC
CCCAGGCTCCCCAGCAGGCAGAAGTATGCAAAGCATGCATCTCAATTAGTCAGCAACCATAGTCCCGCCC
CTAACTCCGCCCAGTTCCGCCCATTCTCCGCCCCATGGCTGACTAATTTTTTTTATTTATGCAGAGGCCG
AGGCCGCCTCTGCCTCTGAGCTATTCCAGAAGTAGTGAGGAGGCTTTTTTGGAGGCCTAGGCTTTTGCAA
AAAGCTCCCGGGAGCTTGTATATCCATTTTCGGATCTGATCAGCACGTGTTGACAATTAATCATCGGCAT
AGTATATCGGCATAGTATAATACGACAAGGTGAGGAACTAAACCATGGCCAAGTTGACCAGTGCCGTTCC
GGTGCTCACCGCGCGCGACGTCGCCGGAGCGGTCGAGTTCTGGACCGACCGGCTCGGGTTCTCCCGGGAC
TTCGTGGAGGACGACTTCGCCGGTGTGGTCCGGGACGACGTGACCCTGTTCATCAGCGCGGTCCAGGACC
AGGTGGTGCCGGACAACACCCTGGCCTGGGTGTGGGTGCGCGGCCTGGACGAGCTGTACGCCGAGTGGTC
GGAGGTCGTGTCCACGAACTTCCGGGACGCCTCCGGGCCGGCCATGACCGAGATCGGCGAGCAGCCGTGG
GGGCGGGAGTTCGCCCTGCGCGACCCGGCCGGCAACTGCGTGCACTTCGTGGCCGAGGAGCAGGACTGAC
ACGTGCTACGAGATTTCGATTCCACCGCCGCCTTCTATGAAAGGTTGGGCTTCGGAATCGTTTTCCGGGA
CGCCGGCTGGATGATCCTCCAGCGCGGGGATCTCATGCTGGAGTTCTTCGCCCACCCCAACTTGTTTATT
GCAGCTTATAATGGTTACAAATAAAGCAATAGCATCACAAATTTCACAAATAAAGCATTTTTTTCACTGC
ATTCTAGTTGTGGTTTGTCCAAACTCATCAATGTATCTTATCATGTCTGTATACCGTCGACCTCTAGCTA
GAGCTTGGCGTAATCATGGTCATAGCTGTTTCCTGTGTGAAATTGTTATCCGCTCACAATTCCACACAAC
ATACGAGCCGGAAGCATAAAGTGTAAAGCCTGGGGTGCCTAATGAGTGAGCTAACTCACATTAATTGCGT
TGCGCTCACTGCCCGCTTTCCAGTCGGGAAACCTGTCGTGCCAGCTGCATTAATGAATCGGCCAACGCGC
GGGGAGAGGCGGTTTGCGTATTGGGCGCTCTTCCGCTTCCTCGCTCACTGACTCGCTGCGCTCGGTCGTT
CGGCTGCGGCGAGCGGTATCAGCTCACTCAAAGGCGGTAATACGGTTATCCACAGAATCAGGGGATAACG
CAGGAAAGAACATGTGAGCAAAAGGCCAGCAAAAGGCCAGGAACCGTAAAAAGGCCGCGTTGCTGGCGTT
TTTCCATAGGCTCCGCCCCCCTGACGAGCATCACAAAAATCGACGCTCAAGTCAGAGGTGGCGAAACCCG
ACAGGACTATAAAGATACCAGGCGTTTCCCCCTGGAAGCTCCCTCGTGCGCTCTCCTGTTCCGACCCTGC
CGCTTACCGGATACCTGTCCGCCTTTCTCCCTTCGGGAAGCGTGGCGCTTTCTCATAGCTCACGCTGTAG
GTATCTCAGTTCGGTGTAGGTCGTTCGCTCCAAGCTGGGCTGTGTGCACGAACCCCCCGTTCAGCCCGAC
CGCTGCGCCTTATCCGGTAACTATCGTCTTGAGTCCAACCCGGTAAGACACGACTTATCGCCACTGGCAG
CAGCCACTGGTAACAGGATTAGCAGAGCGAGGTATGTAGGCGGTGCTACAGAGTTCTTGAAGTGGTGGCC
TAACTACGGCTACACTAGAAGAACAGTATTTGGTATCTGCGCTCTGCTGAAGCCAGTTACCTTCGGAAAA
AGAGTTGGTAGCTCTTGATCCGGCAAACAAACCACCGCTGGTAGCGGTGGTTTTTTTGTTTGCAAGCAGC
AGATTACGCGCAGAAAAAAAGGATCTCAAGAAGATCCTTTGATCTTTTCTACGGGGTCTGACGCTCAGTG
GAACGAAAACTCACGTTAAGGGATTTTGGTCATGAGATTATCAAAAAGGATCTTCACCTAGATCCTTTTA
AATTAAAAATGAAGTTTTAAATCAATCTAAAGTATATATGAGTAAACTTGGTCTGACAGTTACCAATGCT
TAATCAGTGAGGCACCTATCTCAGCGATCTGTCTATTTCGTTCATCCATAGTTGCCTGACTCCCCGTCGT
GTAGATAACTACGATACGGGAGGGCTTACCATCTGGCCCCAGTGCTGCAATGATACCGCGAGACCCACGC
TCACCGGCTCCAGATTTATCAGCAATAAACCAGCCAGCCGGAAGGGCCGAGCGCAGAAGTGGTCCTGCAA
CTTTATCCGCCTCCATCCAGTCTATTAATTGTTGCCGGGAAGCTAGAGTAAGTAGTTCGCCAGTTAATAG
TTTGCGCAACGTTGTTGCCATTGCTACAGGCATCGTGGTGTCACGCTCGTCGTTTGGTATGGCTTCATTC
AGCTCCGGTTCCCAACGATCAAGGCGAGTTACATGATCCCCCATGTTGTGCAAAAAAGCGGTTAGCTCCT
TCGGTCCTCCGATCGTTGTCAGAAGTAAGTTGGCCGCAGTGTTATCACTCATGGTTATGGCAGCACTGCA
TAATTCTCTTACTGTCATGCCATCCGTAAGATGCTTTTCTGTGACTGGTGAGTACTCAACCAAGTCATTC
TGAGAATAGTGTATGCGGCGACCGAGTTGCTCTTGCCCGGCGTCAATACGGGATAATACCGCGCCACATA
GCAGAACTTTAAAAGTGCTCATCATTGGAAAACGTTCTTCGGGGCGAAAACTCTCAAGGATCTTACCGCT
GTTGAGATCCAGTTCGATGTAACCCACTCGTGCACCCAACTGATCTTCAGCATCTTTTACTTTCACCAGC
GTTTCTGGGTGAGCAAAAACAGGAAGGCAAAATGCCGCAAAAAAGGGAATAAGGGCGACACGGAAATGTT
GAATACTCATACTCTTCCTTTTTCAATATTATTGAAGCATTTATCAGGGTTATTGTCTCATGAGCGGATA
CATATTTGAATGTATTTAGAAAAATAAACAAATAGGGGTTCCGCGCACATTTCCCCGAAAAGTGCCACCT
GACGTCGACGGATCGGGAGATCTCCCGATCCCCTATGGTGCACTCTCAGTACAATCTGCTCTGATGCCGC
ATAGTTAAGCCAGTATCTGCTCCCTGCTTGTGTGTTGGAGGTCGCTGAGTAGTGCGCGAGCAAAATTTAA
GCTACAACAAGGCAAGGCTTGACCGACAATTGCATGAAGAATCTGCTTAGGGTTAGGCGTTTTGCGCTGC
TTCGCGATGTACGGGCCAGATATACGCGTTGACATTGATTATTGACTAGTTATTAATAGTAATCAATTAC
GGGGTCATTAGTTCATAGCCCATATATGGAGTTCCGCGTTACATAACTTACGGTAAATGGCCCGCCTGGC
TGACCGCCCAACGACCCCCGCCCATTGACGTCAATAATGACGTATGTTCCCATAGTAACGCCAATAGGGA
CTTTCCATTGACGTCAATGGGTGGAGTATTTACGGTAAACTGCCCACTTGGCAGTACATCAAGTGTATCA
TATGCCAAGTACGCCCCCTATTGACGTCAATGACGGTAAATGGCCCGCCTGGCATTATGCCCAGTACATG
ACCTTATGGGACTTTCCTACTTGGCAGTACATCTACGTATTAGTCATCGCTATTACCATGGTGATGCGGT
TTTGGCAGTACATCAATGGGCGTGGATAGCGGTTTGACTCACGGGGATTTCCAAGTCTCCACCCCATTGA
CGTCAATGGGAGTTTGTTTTGGCACCAAAATCAACGGGACTTTCCAAAATGTCGTAACAACTCCGCCCCA
TTGACGCAAATGGGCGGTAGGCGTGTACGGTGGGAGGTCTATATAAGCAGCGCGTTTTGCCTGTACTGGG
TCTCTCTGGTTAGACCAGATCTGAGCCTGGGAGCTCTCTGGCTAACTAGGGAACCCACTGCTTAAGCCTC
AATAAAGCTTGCCTTGAGTGCTTCAAGTAGTGTGTGCCCGTCTGTTGTGTGACTCTGGTAACTAGAGATC
CCTCAGACCCTTTTAGTCAGTGTGGAAAATCTCTAGCAGTGGCGCCCGAACAGGGACTTGAAAGCGAAAG
GGAAACCAGAGGAGCTCTCTCGACGCAGGACTCGGCTTGCTGAAGCGCGCACGGCAAGAGGCGAGGGGCG
GCGACTGGTGAGTACGCCAAAAATTTTGACTAGCGGAGGCTAGAAGGAGAGAGATGGGTGCGAGAGCGTC
AGTATTAAGCGGGGGAGAATTAGATCGCGATGGGAAAAAATTCGGTTAAGGCCAGGGGGAAAGAAAAAAT
ATAAATTAAAACATATAGTATGGGCAAGCAGGGAGCTAGAACGATTCGCAGTTAATCCTGGCCTGTTAGA
AACATCAGAAGGCTGTAGACAAATACTGGGACAGCTACAACCATCCCTTCAGACAGGATCAGAAGAACTT
AGATCATTATATAATACAGTAGCAACCCTCTATTGTGTGCATCAAAGGATAGAGATAAAAGACACCAAGG
AAGCTTTAGACAAGATAGAGGAAGAGCAAAACAAAAGTAAGACCACCGCACAGCAAGCGGCCGCTGATCT
TCAGACCTGGAGGAGGAGATATGAGGGACAATTGGAGAAGTGAATTATATAAATATAAAGTAGTAAAAAT
TGAACCATTAGGAGTAGCACCCACCAAGGCAAAGAGAAGAGTGGTGCAGAGAGAAAAAAGAGCAGTGGGA
ATAGGAGCTTTGTTCCTTGGGTTCTTGGGAGCAGCAGGAAGCACTATGGGCGCAGCGTCAATGACGCTGA
CGGTACAGGCCAGACAATTATTGTCTGGTATAGTGCAGCAGCAGAACAATTTGCTGAGGGCTATTGAGGC
GCAACAGCATCTGTTGCAACTCACAGTCTGGGGCATCAAGCAGCTCCAGGCAAGAATCCTGGCTGTGGAA
AGATACCTAAAGGATCAACAGCTCCTGGGGATTTGGGGTTGCTCTGGAAAACTCATTTGCACCACTGCTG
TGCCTTGGAATGCTAGTTGGAGTAATAAATCTCTGGAACAGATTTGGAATCACACGACCTGGATGGAGTG
GGACAGAGAAATTAACAATTACACAAGCTTAATACACTCCTTAATTGAAGAATCGCAAAACCAGCAAGAA
AAGAATGAACAAGAATTATTGGAATTAGATAAATGGGCAAGTTTGTGGAATTGGTTTAACATAACAAATT
GGCTGTGGTATATAAAATTATTCATAATGATAGTAGGAGGCTTGGTAGGTTTAAGAATAGTTTTTGCTGT
ACTTTCTATAGTGAATAGAGTTAGGCAGGGATATTCACCATTATCGTTTCAGACCCACCTCCCAACCCCG
AGGGGACCCGACAGGCCCGAAGGAATAGAAGAAGAAGGTGGAGAGAGAGACAGAGACAGATCCATTCGAT
TAGTGAACGGATCGGCACTGCGTGCGCCAATTCTGCAGACAAATGGCAGTATTCATCCACAATTTTAAAA
GAAAAGGGGGGATTGGGGGGTACAGTGCAGGGGAAAGAATAGTAGACATAATAGCAACAGACATACAAAC
TAAAGAATTACAAAAACAAATTACAAAAATTCAAAATTTTCGGGTTTATTACAGGGACAGCAGAGATCCA
GTTTGGTTAATTAGCTAGCTAGGTCTTGAAAGGAGTGGGAATTGGCTCCGGTGCCCGTCAGTGGGCAGAG
CGCACATCGCCCACAGTCCCCGAGAAGTTGGGGGGAGGGGTCGGCAATTGATCCGGTGCCTAGAGAAGGT
GGCGCGGGGTAAACTGGGAAAGTGATGTCGTGTACTGGCTCCGCCTTTTTCCCGAGGGTGGGGGAGAACC
GTATATAAGTGCAGTAGTCGCCGTGAACGTTCTTTTTCGCAACGGGTTTGCCGCCAGAACACAGGACCGG
TTGCCACCATGAAACGGACAGCCGACGGAAGCGAGTTCGAGTCACCAAAGAAGAAGCGGAAAGTCGACAA
GAAGTACAGCATCGGCCTGGACATCGGCACCAACTCTGTGGGCTGGGCCGTGATCACCGACGAGTACAAG
GTGCCCAGCAAGAAATTCAAGGTGCTGGGCAACACCGACCGGCACAGCATCAAGAAGAACCTGATCGGAG
CCCTGCTGTTCGACAGCGGCGAAACAGCCGAGGCCACCCGGCTGAAGAGAACCGCCAGAAGAAGATACAC
CAGACGGAAGAACCGGATCTGCTATCTGCAAGAGATCTTCAGCAACGAGATGGCCAAGGTGGACGACAGC
TTCTTCCACAGACTGGAAGAGTCCTTCCTGGTGGAAGAGGATAAGAAGCACGAGCGGCACCCCATCTTCG
GCAACATCGTGGACGAGGTGGCCTACCACGAGAAGTACCCCACCATCTACCACCTGAGAAAGAAACTGGT
GGACAGCACCGACAAGGCCGACCTGCGGCTGATCTATCTGGCCCTGGCCCACATGATCAAGTTCCGGGGC
CACTTCCTGATCGAGGGCGACCTGAACCCCGACAACAGCGACGTGGACAAGCTGTTCATCCAGCTGGTGC
AGACCTACAACCAGCTGTTCGAGGAAAACCCCATCAACGCCAGCGGCGTGGACGCCAAGGCCATCCTGTC
TGCCAGACTGAGCAAGAGCAGACGGCTGGAAAATCTGATCGCCCAGCTGCCCGGCGAGAAGAAGAATGGC
CTGTTCGGAAACCTGATTGCCCTGAGCCTGGGCCTGACCCCCAACTTCAAGAGCAACTTCGACCTGGCCG
AGGATGCCAAACTGCAGCTGAGCAAGGACACCTACGACGACGACCTGGACAACCTGCTGGCCCAGATCGG
CGACCAGTACGCCGACCTGTTTCTGGCCGCCAAGAACCTGTCCGACGCCATCCTGCTGAGCGACATCCTG
AGAGTGAACACCGAGATCACCAAGGCCCCCCTGAGCGCCTCTATGGTGAAGAGATACGACGAGCACCACC
AGGACCTGACCCTGCTGAAAGCTCTCGTGCGGCAGCAGCTGCCTGAGAAGTACAAAGAGATTTTCTTCGA
CCAGAGCAAGAACGGCTACGCCGGCTACATTGACGGCGGAGCCAGCCAGGAAGAGTTCTACAAGTTCATC
AAGCCCATCCTGGAAAAGATGGACGGCACCGAGGAACTGCTCGTGAAGCTGAACAGAGAGGACCTGCTGC
GGAAGCAGCGGACCTTCGACAACGGCATCATCCCCCACCAGATCCACCTGGGAGAGCTGCACGCCATTCT
GCGGCGGCAGGGCGATTTTTACCCATTCCTGAAGGACAACCGGGAAAAGATCGAGAAGATCCTGACCTTC
CGCATCCCCTACTACGTGGGCCCTCTGGCCAGGGGAAACAGCAGATTCGCCTGGATGACCAGAAAGAGCG
AGGAAACCATCACCCCCTGGAACTTCGAGGAAGTGGTGGACAAGGGCGCTTCCGCCCAGAGCTTCATCGA
GCGGATGACCAACTTCGATAAGAACCTGCCCAACGAGAAGGTGCTGCCCAAGCACAGCCTGCTGTACGAG
TACTTCACCGTGTATAACGAGCTGACCAAAGTGAAATACGTGACCGAGGGAATGAGAAAGCCCGCCTTCC
TGAGCGGCGAGCAGAAAAAGGCCATCGTGGACCTGCTGTTCAAGACCAACCGGAAAGTGACCGTGAAGCA
GCTGAAAGAGGACTACTTCAAGAAAATCGAGTGCTTCGACTCCGTGGAAATCTCCGGCGTGGAAGATCGG
TTCAACGCCTCCCTGGGCACATACCACGATCTGCTGAAAATTATCAAGGACAAGGACTTCCTGGACAATG
AGGAAAACGAGGACATTCTGGAAGATATCGTGCTGACCCTGACACTGTTTGAGGACAGAGAGATGATCGA
GGAACGGCTGAAAACCTATGCCCACCTGTTCGACGACAAAGTGATGAAGCAGCTGAAGCGGCTGAGATAC
ACCGGCTGGGGCAGGCTGAGCCGGAAGCTGATCAACGGCATCCGGGACAAGCAGTCCGGCAAGACAATCC
TGGATTTCCTGAAGTCCGACGGCTTCGCCAACAGAAACTTCATGCAGCTGATCCACGACGACAGCCTGAC
CTTTAAAGAGGACATCCAGAAAGCCCAGGTGTCCGGCCAGGGCGATAGCCTGCACGAGCACATTGCCAAT
CTGGCCGGCAGCCCCGCCATTAAGAAGGGCATCCTGCAGACAGTGAAGGTGGTGGACGAGCTCGTGAAAG
TGATGGGCGGCCACAAGCCCGAGAACATCGTGATCGAAATGGCCAGAGAGAACCAGACCACCCAGAAGGG
ACAGAAGAACAGCCGCGAGAGAATGAAGCGGATCGAAGAGGGCATCAAAGAGCTGGGCAGCCAGATCCTG
AAAGAACACCCCGTGGAAAACACCCAGCTGCAGAACGAGAAGCTGTACCTGTACTACCTGCAGAATGGGC
GGGATATGTACGTGGACCAGGAACTGGACATCAACCGGCTGTCCGACTACGATGTGGACGCTATCGTGCC
TCAGAGCTTTCTGAAGGACGACTCCATCGACAACAAGGTGCTGACCAGAAGCGACAAGAACCGGGGCAAG
AGCGACAACGTGCCCTCCGAAGAGGTCGTGAAGAAGATGAAGAACTACTGGCGGCAGCTGCTGAACGCCA
AGCTGATTACCCAGAGAAAGTTCGACAATCTGACCAAGGCCGAGAGAGGCGGCCTGAGCGAACTGGATAA
GGCCGGCTTCATCAAGAGACAGCTGGTGGAAACCCGGCAGATCACAAAGCACGTGGCACAGATCCTGGAC
TCCCGGATGAACACTAAGTACGACGAGAATGACAAGCTGATCCGGGAAGTGAAAGTGATCACCCTGAAGT
CCAAGCTGGTGTCCGATTTCCGGAAGGATTTCCAGTTTTACAAAGTGCGCGAGATCAACAACTACCACCA
CGCCCACGACGCCTACCTGAACGCCGTCGTGGGAACCGCCCTGATCAAAAAGTACCCTAAGCTGGAAAGC
GAGTTCGTGTACGGCGACTACAAGGTGTACGACGTGCGGAAGATGATCGCCAAGAGCGAGCAGGAAATCG
GCAAGGCTACCGCCAAGTACTTCTTCTACAGCAACATCATGAACTTTTTCAAGACCGAGATTACCCTGGC
CAACGGCGAGATCCGGAAGCGGCCTCTGATCGAGACAAACGGCGAAACCGGGGAGATCGTGTGGGATAAG
GGCCGGGATTTTGCCACCGTGCGGAAAGTGCTGAGCATGCCCCAAGTGAATATCGTGAAAAAGACCGAGG
TGCAGACAGGCGGCTTCAGCAAAGAGTCTATCCTGCCCAAGGGCAACAGCGATAAGCTGATCGCCAGAAA
GAAGGACTGGGACCCTAAGAAGTACGGCGGCTTCAACAGCCCCACCGTGGCCTATTCTGTGCTGGTGGTG
GCCAAAGTGGAAAAGGGCAAGTCCAAGAAACTGAAGAGTGTGAAAGAGCTACTGGGGATCACCATCATGG
AAAGAAGCAGCTTCGAGAAGAATCCCATCGACTTTCTGGAAGCCAAGGGCTACAAAGAAGTGAAAAAGGA
CCTGATCATCAAGCTGCCTAAGTACTCCCTGTTCGAGCTGGAAAACGGCCGGAAGAGAATGCTGGCCTCT
GCCGGCGTGCTGCAGAAGGGAAACGAACTGGCCCTGCCCTCCAAATATGTGAACTTCCTGTACCTGGCCA
GCCACTATGAGAAGCTGAAGGGCTCCCCCGAGGATAATGAGCAGAAACAGCTGTTTGTGGAACAGCACAA
GCACTACCTGGACGAGATCATCGAGCAGATCAGCGAGTTCTCCAAGAGAGTGATCCTGGCCGACGCTAAT
CTGGACAAAGTGCTGTCCGCCTACAACAAGCACCGGGATAAGCCCATCAGAGAGCAGGCCGAGAATATCA
TCCACCTGTTTACCCTGACCAATCTGGGAGCCCCTGCCGCCTTCAAGTACTTTGACACCACCATCAACCG
GAAGCAGTACAACACCACCAAAGAGGTGCTGGACGCCACCCTGATCCGGCAGAGCATCACCGGCCTGTAC
GAGACACGGATCGACCTGTCTCAGCTGGGAGGCGACTCTGGAGGATCTAGCGGAGGATCCTCTGGCAGCG
AGACACCAGGAACAAGCGAGTCAGCAACACCAGAGAGCAGTGGCGGCAGCAGCGGCGGCAGCAGCACCCT
AAATATAGAAGATGAGTATCGGCTACATGAGACCTCAAAAGAGCCAGATGTTTCTCTAGGGTCCACATGG
CTGTCTGATTTTCCTCAGGCCTGGGCGGAAACCGGGGGCATGGGACTGGCAGTTCGCCAAGCTCCTCTGA
TCATACCTCTGAAAGCAACCTCTACCCCCGTGTCCATAAAACAATACCCCATGTCACAAGAAGCCAGACT
GGGGATCAAGCCCCACATACAGAGACTGTTGGACCAGGGAATACTGGTACCCTGCCAGTCCCCCTGGAAC
ACGCCCCTGCTACCCGTTAAGAAACCAGGGACTAATGATTATAGGCCTGTCCAGGATCTGAGAGAAGTCA
ACAAGCGGGTGGAAGACATCCACCCCACCGTGCCCAACCCTTACAACCTCTTGAGCGGGCTCCCACCGTC
CCACCAGTGGTACACTGTGCTTGATTTAAAGGATGCCTTTTTCTGCCTGAGACTCCACCCCACCAGTCAG
CCTCTCTTCGCCTTTGAGTGGAGAGATCCAGAGATGGGAATCTCAGGACAATTGACCTGGACCAGACTCC
CACAGGGTTTCAAAAACAGTCCCACCCTGTTTAATGAGGCACTGCACAGAGACCTAGCAGACTTCCGGAT
CCAGCACCCAGACTTGATCCTGCTACAGTACGTGGATGACTTACTGCTGGCCGCCACTTCTGAGCTAGAC
TGCCAACAAGGTACTCGGGCCCTGTTACAAACCCTAGGGAACCTCGGGTATCGGGCCTCGGCCAAGAAAG
CCCAAATTTGCCAGAAACAGGTCAAGTATCTGGGGTATCTTCTAAAAGAGGGTCAGAGATGGCTGACTGA
GGCCAGAAAAGAGACTGTGATGGGGCAGCCTACTCCGAAGACCCCTCGACAACTAAGGGAGTTCCTAGGG
AAGGCAGGCTTCTGTCGCCTCTTCATCCCTGGGTTTGCAGAAATGGCAGCCCCCCTGTACCCTCTCACCA
AACCGGGGACTCTGTTTAATTGGGGCCCAGACCAACAAAAGGCCTATCAAGAAATCAAGCAAGCTCTTCT
AACTGCCCCAGCCCTGGGGTTGCCAGATTTGACTAAGCCCTTTGAACTCTTTGTCGACGAGAAGCAGGGC
TACGCCAAAGGTGTCCTAACGCAAAAACTGGGACCTTGGCGTCGGCCGGTGGCCTACCTGTCCAAAAAGC
TAGACCCAGTAGCAGCTGGGTGGCCCCCTTGCCTACGGATGGTAGCAGCCATTGCCGTACTGACAAAGGA
TGCAGGCAAGCTAACCATGGGACAGCCACTAGTCATTCTGGCCCCCCATGCAGTAGAGGCACTAGTCAAA
CAACCCCCCGACCGCTGGCTTTCCAACGCCCGGATGACTCACTATCAGGCCTTGCTTTTGGACACGGACC
GGGTCCAGTTCGGACCGGTGGTAGCCCTGAACCCGGCTACGCTGCTCCCACTGCCTGAGGAAGGGCTGCA
ACACAACTGCCTTGATATCCTGGCCGAAGCCCACGGAACCCGACCCGACCTAACGGACCAGCCGCTCCCA
GACGCCGACCACACCTGGTACACGGATGGAAGCAGTCTCTTACAAGAGGGACAGCGTAAGGCGGGAGCTG
CGGTGACCACCGAGACCGAGGTAATCTGGGCTAAAGCCCTGCCAGCCGGGACATCCGCTCAGCGGGCTGA
ACTGATAGCACTCACCCAGGCCCTAAAGATGGCAGAAGGTAAGAAGCTAAATGTTTATACTGATAGCCGT
TATGCTTTTGCTACTGCCCATATCCATGGAGAAATATACAGAAGGCGTGGGTGGCTCACATCAGAAGGCA
AAGAGATCAAAAATAAAGACGAGATCTTGGCCCTACTAAAAGCCCTCTTTCTGCCCAAAAGACTTAGCAT
AATCCATTGTCCAGGACATCAAAAGGGACACAGCGCCGAGGCTAGAGGCAACCGGATGGCTGACCAAGCG
GCCCGAAAGGCAGCCATCACAGAGACTCCAGACACCTCTACCCTCCTCATAGAAAATTCATCACCCTCTG
GCGGCTCAAAAAGAACCGCCGACGGCAGCGAATTCGAGCCCAAGAAGAAGAGGAAAGTCGATTACAAAGA
CGATGACGATAAGGGATCCGGCGCAACAAACTTCTCTCTGCTGAAACAAGCCGGAGATGTCGAAGAGAAT
CCTGGACCGATGGCCAAGCCTTTGTCTCAAGAAGAATCCACCCTCATTGAAAGAGCAACGGCTACAATCA
ACAGCATCCCCATCTCTGAAGACTACAGCGTCGCCAGCGCAGCTCTCTCTAGCGACGGCCGCATCTTCAC
TGGTGTCAATGTATATCATTTTACTGGGGGACCTTGTGCAGAACTCGTGGTGCTGGGCACTGCTGCTGCT
GCGGCAGCTGGCAACCTGACTTGTATCGTCGCGATCGGAAATGAGAACAGGGGCATCTTGAGCCCCTGCG
GACGGTGCCGACAGGTGCTTCTCGATCTGCATCCTGGGATCAAAGCCATAGTGAAGGACAGTGATGGACA
GCCGACGGCAGTTGGGATTCGTGAATTGCTGCCCTCTGGTTATGTGTGGGAGGGCTAAGAATTCGATATC
AAGCTTATCGGTAATCAACCTCTGGATTACAAAATTTGTGAAAGATTGACTGGTATTCTTAACTATGTTG
CTCCTTTTACGCTATGTGGATACGCTGCTTTAATGCCTTTGTATCATGCTATTGCTTCCCGTATGGCTTT
CATTTTCTCCTCCTTGTATAAATCCTGGTTGCTGTCTCTTTATGAGGAGTTGTGGCCCGTTGTCAGGCAA
CGTGGCGTGGTGTGCACTGTGTTTGCTGACGCAACCCCCACTGGTTGGGGCATTGCCACCACCTGTCAGC
TCCTTTCCGGGACTTTCGCTTTCCCCCTCCCTATTGCCACGGCGGAACTCATCGCCGCCTGCCTTGCCCG
CTGCTGGACAGGGGCTCGGCTGTTGGGCACTGACAATTCCGTGGTGTTGTCGGGGAAATCATCGTCCTTT
CCTTGGCTGCTCGCCTGTGTTGCCACCTGGATTCTGCGCGGGACGTCCTTCTGCTACGTCCCTTCGGCCC
TCAATCCAGCGGACCTTCCTTCCCGCGGCCTGCTGCCGGCTCTGCGGCCTCTTCCGCGTCTTCGCCTTCG
CCCTCAGACGAGTCGGATCTCCCTTTGGGCCGCCTCCCCGCATCGATACCGTCGACCTCGAGACCTAGAA
AAACATGGAGCAATCACAAGTAGCAATACAGCAGCTACCAATGCTGATTGTGCCTGGCTAGAAGCACAAG
AGGAGGAGGAGGTGGGTTTTCCAGTCACACCTCAGGTACCTTTAAGACCAATGACTTACAAGGCAGCTGT
AGATCTTAGCCACTTTTTAAAAGAAAAGGGGGGACTGGAAGGGCTAATTCACTCCCAACGAAGACAAGAT
ATCCTTGATCTGTGGATCTACCACACACAAGGCTACTTCCCTGATTGGCAGAACTACACACCAGGGCCAG
GGATCAGATATCCACTGACCTTTGGATGGTGCTACAAGCTAGTACCAGTTGAGCAAGAGAAGGTAGAAGA
AGCCAATGAAGGAGAGAACACCCGCTT
